Addgene plasmid #175797: tcTRP24sub8_Cap
Purpose: de novo thick circular tandem repeat protein capped to prevent multimerization
Depositing lab: Barry Stoddard. Depositing organization: Fred Hutchinson Cancer Center. Publication: Design of functionalised circular tandem repeat proteins with longer repeat topologies and enhanced subunit contact surfaces. Hallinan JP, Doyle LA, Shen BW, Gewe MM, Takushi B, Kennedy MA, Friend D, Roberts JM, Bradley P, Stoddard BL. Commun Biol. 2021 Oct 29;4(1):1240. doi: 10.1038/s42003-021-02766-y. PubMed 34716407.
Backbone
  Vector backbone: pET15HE
  Backbone manufacturer: Stoddard Lab
  Backbone size w/o insert (bp): 5727
  Total vector size (bp): 7100
  Vector type: Bacterial Expression
Growth in bacteria
  Bacterial resistance: Ampicillin, 100 μg/mL
  Growth temperature: 37°C
  Growth strain: DH5alpha
  Copy number: High Copy
Gene/Insert
  Gene/Insert name: tcTRP24sub8_Cap
  Species: Synthetic
  Insert size (bp): 1392
  Tag / fusion protein: 6xHis (N terminal on backbone)
  Cloning method: Restriction Enzyme; 5′ cloning site NcoI (not destroyed); 3′ cloning site NotI (not destroyed)
  Sequencing primers: 5′ T7; 3′ T7 terminator
Resource information
  A portion of this plasmid was derived from a plasmid made by: GenScript
Terms and licenses: Academic/Nonprofit Terms; Industry Terms: Not Available to Industry
How to cite: tcTRP24sub8_Cap was a gift from Barry Stoddard (Addgene plasmid # 175797 ; http://n2t.net/addgene:175797 ; RRID:Addgene_175797)
