[The description below was written by a language model from this plasmid's Addgene catalogue record and pLannotate feature annotations shown in this document.]
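Description:
tcTRP24sub8_Cap is a bacterial expression plasmid built on pET15HE, a pET15-type backbone modified by the depositing laboratory. It carries a synthetic open reading frame (recorded as about 1.4 kb) encoding a de novo designed "thick" circular tandem repeat protein. According to the record, this version is capped so that the repeat-containing subunit cannot multimerize. The insert sits between retained NcoI and NotI sites, and part of the plasmid derives from commercially synthesized DNA.

Expression follows the standard pET arrangement. A T7 promoter with an adjacent lac operator and the phage T7 gene 10 ribosome binding site drive the coding region, which ends at a T7 terminator. The plasmid-borne lacI gene, with its own promoter, supplies repressor, so transcription is held off until IPTG induction in a host that provides T7 RNA polymerase. Upstream of the insert, the backbone contributes an N-terminal 6xHis tag (annotated as a short composite-tag fragment) followed by a thrombin cleavage site, allowing affinity purification and tag removal.

The plasmid is propagated through a ColE1/pMB1-type origin with ampicillin selection from bla. The pBR322-derived bom and rop elements are also annotated, although the catalogue lists the plasmid as high copy. The tetracycline-resistance fragments are nonfunctional backbone remnants. The designed protein itself is not annotated in the feature table, as expected for a synthetic sequence. The sequenced record is 6,254 nt, shorter than the catalogue's total of 7,100 bp, and the record does not explain this discrepancy. The plasmid is suited to producing recombinant protein for structural and biophysical characterization of designed repeat proteins.
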