Features (pLannotate 1.2.2; 20 found; start..end, strand, type, name):
     76..125     +  CDS            SET1 (fragment): solubility-enhancement tag derived from T7 phage gene 10B
    133..180     +  terminator     T7 terminator: transcription terminator for bacteriophage T7 RNA polymerase
    203..307     -  CDS            TcR (fragment): tetracycline efflux protein; tet; confers resistance to tetracycline
    355..383     -  promoter       tet promoter: E. coli promoter for tetracycline efflux protein gene
    496..600     +  promoter       AmpR promoter: bla
    601..1461    +  CDS            AmpR: β-lactamase; bla; confers resistance to ampicillin, carbenicillin, and related antibiotics
   1632..2220    +  rep_origin     ori: high-copy-number ColE1/pMB1/pBR322/pUC origin of replication
   2406..2545    -  misc_feature   bom: basis of mobility region from pBR322
   2647..2838    -  CDS            rop: Rop protein, which maintains plasmids at low copy number; rop
   2855..3235    +  CDS            YPB1_ECOLX: Protein predicted: Swiss-Prot protein existence level 4. From Escherichia coli.
   3477..4101    -  CDS            TcR (fragment): tetracycline efflux protein; tet; confers resistance to tetracycline
   4116..4137    -  protein_bind   CAP binding site: CAP binding activates transcription in the presence of cAMP. E. coli catabolite activator protein
   4150..5231    -  CDS            lacI: lac repressor; lacI; The lac repressor binds to the lac operator to inhibit transcription in E. coli. This inhibition can be relieved by adding lactose or isopropyl-β-D-thiogalactopyranoside (IPTG).
   5232..5309    -  promoter       lacI promoter: lacI
   5317..5596    -  CDS            TcR (fragment): tetracycline efflux protein; tet; confers resistance to tetracycline
   5618..5636    +  promoter       T7 promoter: promoter for bacteriophage T7 RNA polymerase
   5637..5661    +  protein_bind   lac operator: The lac repressor binds to the lac operator to inhibit transcription in E. coli. This inhibition can be relieved by adding lactose or isopropyl-β-D-thiogalactopyranoside (IPTG). lac repressor encoded by lacI
   5676..5698    +  RBS            RBS: efficient ribosome binding site from bacteriophage T7 gene 10 (Olins and Rangwala, 1989)
   5717..5734    +  CDS            capTEV™ (fragment): composite tag for in vivo biotinylation, TEV protease cleavage, and 6xHis tagging
   5744..5761    +  CDS            thrombin site: thrombin recognition and cleavage site
>Addgene plasmid #175797 | tcTRP24sub8_Cap | addgene full sequence | sequence record 343873 | Addgene NGS Result
AAGGATATGCGTCGTGTAGAGGAACAGGCGAAACGCGAGGGTATTATATAATAAGCGGCCGCACTCGAGG
ATCCGGCTGCTAACAAAGCCCGAAAGGAAGCTGAGTTGGCTGCTGCCACCGCTGAGCAATAACTAGCATA
ACCCCTTGGGGCCTCTAAACGGGTCTTGAGGGGTTTTTTGCTGAAAGGAGGAACTATATCCGGATATCCC
GCAAGAGGCCCGGCAGTACCGGCATAACCAAGCCTATGCCTACAGCATCCAGGGTGACGGTGCCGAGGAT
GACGATGAGCGCATTGTTAGATTTCATACACGGTGCCTGACTGCGTTAGCAATTTAACTGTGATAAACTA
CCGCATTAAAGCTTATCGATGATAAGCTGTCAAACATGAGAATTCTTGAAGACGAAAGGGCCTCGTGATA
CGCCTATTTTTATAGGTTAATGTCATGATAATAATGGTTTCTTAGACGTCAGGTGGCACTTTTCGGGGAA
ATGTGCGCGGAACCCCTATTTGTTTATTTTTCTAAATACATTCAAATATGTATCCGCTCATGAGACAATA
ACCCTGATAAATGCTTCAATAATATTGAAAAAGGAAGAGTATGAGTATTCAACATTTCCGTGTCGCCCTT
ATTCCCTTTTTTGCGGCATTTTGCCTTCCTGTTTTTGCTCACCCAGAAACGCTGGTGAAAGTAAAAGATG
CTGAAGATCAGTTGGGTGCACGAGTGGGTTACATCGAACTGGATCTCAACAGCGGTAAGATCCTTGAGAG
TTTTCGCCCCGAAGAACGTTTTCCAATGATGAGCACTTTTAAAGTTCTGCTATGTGGCGCGGTATTATCC
CGTGTTGACGCCGGGCAAGAGCAACTCGGTCGCCGCATACACTATTCTCAGAATGACTTGGTTGAGTACT
CACCAGTCACAGAAAAGCATCTTACGGATGGCATGACAGTAAGAGAATTATGCAGTGCTGCCATAACCAT
GAGTGATAACACTGCGGCCAACTTACTTCTGACAACGATCGGAGGACCGAAGGAGCTAACCGCTTTTTTG
CACAACATGGGGGATCATGTAACTCGCCTTGATCGTTGGGAACCGGAGCTGAATGAAGCCATACCAAACG
ACGAGCGTGACACCACGATGCCTGCAGCAATGGCAACAACGTTGCGCAAACTATTAACTGGCGAACTACT
TACTCTAGCTTCCCGGCAACAATTAATAGACTGGATGGAGGCGGATAAAGTTGCAGGACCACTTCTGCGC
TCGGCCCTTCCGGCTGGCTGGTTTATTGCTGATAAATCTGGAGCCGGTGAGCGTGGGTCTCGCGGTATCA
TTGCAGCACTGGGGCCAGATGGTAAGCCCTCCCGTATCGTAGTTATCTACACGACGGGGAGTCAGGCAAC
TATGGATGAACGAAATAGACAGATCGCTGAGATAGGTGCCTCACTGATTAAGCATTGGTAACTGTCAGAC
CAAGTTTACTCATATATACTTTAGATTGATTTAAAACTTCATTTTTAATTTAAAAGGATCTAGGTGAAGA
TCCTTTTTGATAATCTCATGACCAAAATCCCTTAACGTGAGTTTTCGTTCCACTGAGCGTCAGACCCCGT
AGAAAAGATCAAAGGATCTTCTTGAGATCCTTTTTTTCTGCGCGTAATCTGCTGCTTGCAAACAAAAAAA
CCACCGCTACCAGCGGTGGTTTGTTTGCCGGATCAAGAGCTACCAACTCTTTTTCCGAAGGTAACTGGCT
TCAGCAGAGCGCAGATACCAAATACTGTCCTTCTAGTGTAGCCGTAGTTAGGCCACCACTTCAAGAACTC
TGTAGCACCGCCTACATACCTCGCTCTGCTAATCCTGTTACCAGTGGCTGCTGCCAGTGGCGATAAGTCG
TGTCTTACCGGGTTGGACTCAAGACGATAGTTACCGGATAAGGCGCAGCGGTCGGGCTGAACGGGGGGTT
CGTGCACACAGCCCAGCTTGGAGCGAACGACCTACACCGAACTGAGATACCTACAGCGTGAGCTATGAGA
AAGCGCCACGCTTCCCGAAGGGAGAAAGGCGGACAGGTATCCGGTAAGCGGCAGGGTCGGAACAGGAGAG
CGCACGAGGGAGCTTCCAGGGGGAAACGCCTGGTATCTTTATAGTCCTGTCGGGTTTCGCCACCTCTGAC
TTGAGCGTCGATTTTTGTGATGCTCGTCAGGGGGGCGGAGCCTATGGAAAAACGCCAGCAACGCGGCCTT
TTTACGGTTCCTGGCCTTTTGCTGGCCTTTTGCTCACATGTTCTTTCCTGCGTTATCCCCTGATTCTGTG
GATAACCGTATTACCGCCTTTGAGTGAGCTGATACCGCTCGCCGCAGCCGAACGACCGAGCGCAGCGAGT
CAGTGAGCGAGGAAGCGGAAGAGCGCCTGATGCGGTATTTTCTCCTTACGCATCTGTGCGGTATTTCACA
CCGCAATGGTGCACTCTCAGTACAATCTGCTCTGATGCCGCATAGTTAAGCCAGTATACACTCCGCTATC
GCTACGTGACTGGGTCATGGCTGCGCCCCGACACCCGCCAACACCCGCTGACGCGCCCTGACGGGCTTGT
CTGCTCCCGGCATCCGCTTACAGACAAGCTGTGACCGTCTCCGGGAGCTGCATGTGTCAGAGGTTTTCAC
CGTCATCACCGAAACGCGCGAGGCAGCTGCGGTAAAGCTCATCAGCGTGGTCGTGAAGCGATTCACAGAT
GTCTGCCTGTTCATCCGCGTCCAGCTCGTTGAGTTTCTCCAGAAGCGTTAATGTCTGGCTTCTGATAAAG
CGGGCCATGTTAAGGGCGGTTTTTTCCTGTTTGGTCACTGATGCCTCCGTGTAAGGGGGATTTCTGTTCA
TGGGGGTAATGATACCGATGAAACGAGAGAGGATGCTCACGATACGGGTTACTGATGATGAACATGCCCG
GTTACTGGAACGTTGTGAGGGTAAACAACTGGCGGTATGGATGCGGCGGGACCAGAGAAAAATCACTCAG
GGTCAATGCCAGCGCTTCGTTAATACAGATGTAGGTGTTCCACAGGGTAGCCAGCAGCATCCTGCGATGC
AGATCCGGAACATAATGGTGCAGGGCGCTGACTTCCGCGTTTCCAGACTTTACGAAACACGGAAACCGAA
GACCATTCATGTTGTTGCTCAGGTCGCAGACGTTTTGCAGCAGCAGTCGCTTCACGTTCGCTCGCGTATC
GGTGATTCATTCTGCTAACCAGTAAGGCAACCCCGCCAGCCTAGCCGGGTCCTCAACGACAGGAGCACGA
TCATGCGCACCCGTGGCCAGGACCCAACGCTGCCCGAGATGCGCCGCGTGCGGCTGCTGGAGATGGCGGA
CGCGATGGATATGTTCTGCCAAGGGTTGGTTTGCGCATTCACAGTTCTCCGCAAGAATTGATTGGCTCCA
ATTCTTGGAGTGGTGAATCCGTTAGCGAGGTGCCGCCGGCTTCCATTCAGGTCGAGGTGGCCCGGCTCCA
TGCACCGCGACGCAACGCGGGGAGGCAGACAAGGTATAGGGCGGCGCCTACAATCCATGCCAACCCGTTC
CATGTGCTCGCCGAGGCGGCATAAATCGCCGTGACGATCAGCGGTCCAATGATCGAAGTTAGGCTGGTAA
GAGCCGCGAGCGATCCTTGAAGCTGTCCCTGATGGTCGTCATCTACCTGCCTGGACAGCATGGCCTGCAA
CGCGGGCATCCCGATGCCGCCGGAAGCGAGAAGAATCATAATGGGGAAGGCCATCCAGCCTCGCGTCGCG
AACGCCAGCAAGACGTAGCCCAGCGCGTCGGCCGCCATGCCGGCGATAATGGCCTGCTTCTCGCCGAAAC
GTTTGGTGGCGGGACCAGTGACGAAGGCTTGAGCGAGGGCGTGCAAGATTCCGAATACCGCAAGCGACAG
GCCGATCATCGTCGCGCTCCAGCGAAAGCGGTCCTCGCCGAAAATGACCCAGAGCGCTGCCGGCACCTGT
CCTACGAGTTGCATGATAAAGAAGACAGTCATAAGTGCGGCGACGATAGTCATGCCCCGCGCCCACCGGA
AGGAGCTGACTGGGTTGAAGGCTCTCAAGGGCATCGGTCGAGATCCCGGTGCCTAATGAGTGAGCTAACT
TACATTAATTGCGTTGCGCTCACTGCCCGCTTTCCAGTCGGGAAACTGTCGTGCCAGCTGCATTAATGAA
TCGGCCAACGCGCGGGGAGAGGCGGTTTGCGTATTGGGCGCCAGGGTGGTTTTTCTTTTCACCAGTGAGA
CGGGCAACAGCTGATTGCCCTTCACCGCCTGGCCCTGAGAGAGTTGCAGCAAGCGGTCCACGCTGGTTTG
CCCCAGCAGGCGAAAATCCTGTTTGATGGTGGTTAACGGCGGGATATAACATGAGCTGTCTTCGGTATCG
TCGTATCCCACTACCGAGATATCCGCACCAACGCGCAGCCCGGACTCGGTAATGGCGCGCATTGCGCCCA
GCGCCATCTGATCGTTGGCAACCAGCATCGCAGTGGGAACGATGCCCTCATTCAGCATTTGCATGGTTTG
TTGAAAACCGGACATGGCACTCCAGTCGCCTTCCCGTTCCGCTATCGGCTGAATTTGATTGCGAGTGAGA
TATTTATGCCAGCCAGCCAGACGCAGACGCGCCGAGACAGAACTTAATGGGCCCGCTAACAGCGCGATTT
GCTGGTGACCCAATGCGACCAGATGCTCCACGCCCAGTCGCGTACCGTCTTCATGGGAGAAAATAATACT
GTTGATGGGTGTCTGGTCAGAGACATCAAGAAATAACGCCGGAACATTAGTGCAGGCAGCTTCCACAGCA
ATGGCATCCTGGTCATCCAGCGGATAGTTAATGATCAGCCCACTGACGCGTTGCGCGAGAAGATTGTGCA
CCGCCGCTTTACAGGCTTCGACGCCGCTTCGTTCTACCATCGACACCACCACGCTGGCACCCAGTTGATC
GGCGCGAGATTTAATCGCCGCGACAATTTGCGACGGCGCGTGCAGGGCCAGACTGGAGGTGGCAACGCCA
ATCAGCAACGACTGTTTGCCCGCCAGTTGTTGTGCCACGCGGTTGGGAATGTAATTCAGCTCCGCCATCG
CCGCTTCCACTTTTTCCCGCGTTTTCGCAGAAACGTGGCTGGCCTGGTTCACCACGCGGGAAACGGTCTG
ATAAGAGACACCGGCATACTCTGCGACATCGTATAACGTTACTGGTTTCACATTCACCACCCTGAATTGA
CTCTCTTCCGGGCGCTATCATGCCATACCGCGAAAGGTTTTGCGCCATTCGATGGTGTCCGGGATCTCGA
CGCTCTCCCTTATGCGACTCCTGCATTAGGAAGCAGCCCAGTAGTAGGTTGAGGCCGTTGAGCACCGCCG
CCGCAAGGAATGGTGCATGCAAGGAGATGGCGCCCAACAGTCCCCCGGCCACGGGGCCTGCCACCATACC
CACGCCGAAACAAGCGCTCATGAGCCCGAAGTGGCGAGCCCGATCTTCCCCATCGGTGATGTCGGCGATA
TAGGCGCCAGCAACCGCACCTGTGGCGCCGGTGATGCCGGCCACGATGCGTCCGGCGTAGAGGATCGAGA
TCTCGATCCCGCGAAATTAATACGACTCACTATAGGGGAATTGTGAGCGGATAACAATTCCCCTCTAGAA
ATAATTTTGTTTAACTTTAAGAAGGAGATATACTATGGCTAGCAGCCATCATCATCATCATCATAGCAGC
GGCCTGGTGCCGCGCGGCAGCTCCATGGGTGGTAACAGCGAGGAAGCGGCGCGTAAGCTGATCATTCTGT
TCCAGCAACTGGTGGAGAAAGCGCGTAAGGCGATTGAAAGCGGCGACGAGGAAGAGCTGCGTCGTGTGAG
CGAGGAACTGGAGGAAGTTATCAAGGATATGCGTCGTGTGGTTGAACAGGCGCTGCGTGAGGGTAACAGC
GAACTGGCGGCTCGTATCCTGATTATTCTGTTTCAGCAACTGGTTGAGCTGGCGCGTCTGGCGATAGAGA
GCGGTGATGAAGAGTTATTACGTCGTGTGAGCGAATGGCTGGAGGAAGTTATTAAAGACATGCGTCGTGT
TGTGGAGCAGGCGCTGCGCGAAGGTAACAGCGAACTGGCGGCACGTATCCTGATAATTCTGTTTCAACAA
CTGGTGGAGCTGGCGCGTCTGGCGATCGAGAGCGGTGATGAAGAATTATTACGTCGTGTGAGCGAGTGGC
TGGAGGAAGTTATAAAAGACATGC
